>Addgene plasmid #60090 | 4LDG | depositor partial sequence | sequence record 96042 | Insert DNA Sequence
TCAAACAAAAATCACCAAAAACTTAAAGAAAATAAAGACATCTTCTATGAACTGAGTCAAAAACTTATTC
AGGACTTGTATAGTAAAATTCCATACTTTGAGAGAAATGGAATCGAATATTTTACAGACTCCAAATTTTT
AGATCTTAAACACAAAAACAAAGAATTTTCAAATAATTCTGAACTTGAAATCAATTTTACACCAAACAAT
GAAATTGAGCAGTCTAATATTGAAAACCAAATAACTAGAAGATCTAGCAAAAGAGTCTCTTTTGGTGCTA
ATAGCGAAATATCAATCATTGAAGCAACAATAGATATGAACTACAAAGTTATTCACCTCCCAATATATAA
TTATTCAGAAAAATGGAAGAAGATTATCTACAAATATTGTATCTTAAATGAAATTCACTCATGCACTTTG
ATTAAAAAAGATGCATTTAAAGGAAGATGTGTAATCGCCGGATCTCTTATTAGAAAAGATGACTTTGTTC
TTGAATATAAAGGAAATCTAATAACTCAGCTTAACGAGGCCAAAGAGCTGGAAGAGAAGTATGCTCTTAG
TAATAGGGGGTGTTATATGTATTACTTCAAAGCTAACGATAAGAATTATTGTATTGATGCTACCGAAGAA
TGTTTAGAATTTGGACCAGGGAGACTAATTAATCATTCTAGAAAAAATCCTAACATTATCACAAAAGTAC
TAATGATAGAAAATACTCCAAGATTGTTTTTCGTCTCAAAAAGGGATATTATATGCGGCGAAGAGCTGCT
TTTCGATTATGGCGATAACAATCCCATCTCTACTCTACACAATCCCTGGCTTGTAAATTCA
