>Addgene plasmid #60090 | 4LDG | addgene partial sequence | sequence record 97145 | T7 5'-TAATACGACTCACTATAGGG-3'
GAAGGAGATATACCATGCATCATCATCATCATCACAGCAGCGGCAGAGAAAACTTGTATTTCCAGGGCTC
AAACAAAAATCACCAAAAACTTAAAGAAAATAAAGACATCTTCTATGAACTGAGTCAAAAACTTATTCAG
GACTTGTATAGTAAAATTCCATACTTTGAGAGAAATGGAATCGAATATTTTACAGACTCCAAATTTTTAG
ATCTTAAACACAAAAACAAAGAATTTTCAAATAATTCTGAACTTGAAATCAATTTTACACCAAACAATGA
AATTGAGCAGTCTAATATTGAAAACCAAATAACTAGAAGATCTAGCAAAAGAGTCTCTTTTGGTGCTAAT
AGCGAAATATCAATCATTGAAGCAACAATAGATATGAACTACAAAGTTATTCACCTCCCAATATATAATT
ATTCAGAAAAATGGAAGAAGATTATCTACAAATATTGTATCTTAAATGAAATTCACTCATGCACTTTGAT
TAAAAAAGATGCATTTAAAGGAAGATGTGTAATCGCCGGATCTCTTATTAGAAAAGATGACTTTGTTCTT
GAATATAAAGGAAATCTAATAACTCAGCTTAACGAGGCCAAAGAGCTGGAAGAGAAGTATGCTCTTAGTA
ATAGGGGGTGTTATATGTATTACTTCAAAGCTAACGATAAGAA
