>Addgene plasmid #60090 | 4LDG | addgene partial sequence | sequence record 97146 | T7term 5'-GCTAGTTATTGCTCAGCGG-3'
CGAGTGCGGCCGCAAGCTTCGTCATCATGAATTTACAAGCCAGGGATTGTGTAGAGTAGAGATGGGATTG
TTATCGCCATAATCGAAAAGCAGCTCTTCGCCGCATATAATATCCCTTTTTGAGACGAAAAACAATCTTG
GAGTATTTTCTATCATTAGTACTTTTGTGATAATGTTAGGATTTTTTCTAGAATGATTAATTAGTCTCCC
TGGTCCAAATTCTAAACATTCTTCGGTAGCATCAATACAATAATTCTTATCGTTAGCTTTGAAGTAATAC
ATATAACACCCCCTATTACTAAGAGCATACTTCTCTTCCAGCTCTTTGGCCTCGTTAAGCTGAGTTATTA
GATTTCCTTTATATTCAAGAACAAAGTCATCTTTTCTAATAAGAGATCCGGCGATTACACATCTTCCCTT
AAATGCATCTTTTTTAATCAAAGTGCATGAGTGAATTTCATTTAAGATACAATATTTGTAGATAATCTTC
TTCCATTTTTCTGAATAATTATATATTGGGAGGTGAATAACTTTGTAGTTCATATCTATTGTTGCTTCAA
TGATTGATA
