[The description below was written by a language model from this plasmid's Addgene catalogue record.]
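Description:
4LDG is a bacterial expression plasmid built on the pET15-MHL backbone, made to produce a recombinant protein for structure determination. It is maintained in E. coli as a high-copy plasmid under ampicillin selection, with a standard cloning strain listed for propagation. No feature table accompanies the record, so the origin of replication and other backbone elements are not itemised.

The insert is an 831 bp fragment from Cryptosporidium parvum, corresponding to gene cgd4_370, also called Cp-SET8. That name suggests a SET-domain protein, but the record does not describe its function. The plasmid is named after the Protein Data Bank entry for the structure associated with this protein. The record cautions that the insert may not be the full open reading frame, which is common for structural-genomics constructs trimmed to a well-behaved, crystallisable domain. The mutation field only points to comments that are not included, so any sequence differences from the reference gene are unstated.

The fragment was introduced by ligation-independent cloning and sits downstream of a T7 promoter, so expression depends on T7 RNA polymerase and would normally require a host strain that supplies this enzyme. The listed sequencing primers, T7 and T7 terminal, flank the expression cassette. An N-terminal 6xHis tag is fused to the protein, allowing purification by immobilised metal affinity chromatography. The record does not say whether a protease cleavage site lies between the tag and the insert. The construct is typically used to overexpress and purify the Cp-SET8 fragment for crystallography or related biochemical work.
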