Addgene plasmid #60090: 4LDG
Purpose: Bacterial expression for structure determination; may not be full ORF
Depositing lab: Cheryl Arrowsmith. Depositing organization: University of Toronto.
Backbone
  Vector backbone: pET15-MHL
  Vector type: Bacterial Expression
Growth in bacteria
  Bacterial resistance: Ampicillin, 100 μg/mL
  Growth temperature: 37°C
  Growth strain: DH5alpha
  Copy number: High Copy
Gene/Insert
  Gene/Insert name: cgd4_370:MAC04H-G03:C228753 (alt names: PDB ID: 4LDG; Cp-SET8)
  Species: Cryptosporidium parvum
  Insert size (bp): 831
  Mutation: See comments
  Promoter: T7
  Tag / fusion protein: 6xHis (N terminal on insert)
  Cloning method: Ligation Independent Cloning
  Sequencing primers: 5′ T7; 3′ T7 Terminal
Terms and licenses: Academic/Nonprofit Terms; Industry Terms: Not Available to Industry
How to cite: 4LDG was a gift from Cheryl Arrowsmith (Addgene plasmid # 60090 ; http://n2t.net/addgene:60090 ; RRID:Addgene_60090)
